>Addgene plasmid #105830 | pNEU-hMbPylRS-4xU6M15 | addgene full sequence | sequence record 466939 | Addgene NGS Result
GACATTGATTATTGACTAGTTATTAATAGTAATCAATTACGGGGTCATTAGTTCATAGCCCATATATGGA
GTTCCGCGTTACATAACTTACGGTAAATGGCCCGCCTGGCTGACCGCCCAACGACCCCCGCCCATTGACG
TCAATAATGACGTATGTTCCCATAGTAACGCCAATAGGGACTTTCCATTGACGTCAATGGGTGGAGTATT
TACGGTAAACTGCCCACTTGGCAGTACATCAAGTGTATCATATGCCAAGTACGCCCCCTATTGACGTCAA
TGACGGTAAATGGCCCGCCTGGCATTATGCCCAGTACATGACCTTATGGGACTTTCCTACTTGGCAGTAC
ATCTACGTATTAGTCATCGCTATTACCATGGTGATGCGGTTTTGGCAGTACATCAATGGGCGTGGATAGC
GGTTTGACTCACGGGGATTTCCAAGTCTCCACCCCATTGACGTCAATGGGAGTTTGTTTTGGCACCAAAA
TCAACGGGACTTTCCAAAATGTCGTAACAACTCCGCCCCATTGACGCAAATGGGCGGTAGGCGTGTACGG
TGGGAGGTCTATATAAGCAGAGCTCTCTGGCTAACTAGAGAACCCACTGCTTACTGGCTTATCGAAATTA
ATACGACTCACTATAGGGAGACCCAAGCTGGCTAGCGCCACCATGGACAAGAAACCCCTGGACGTGCTGA
TCTCCGCCACCGGCCTGTGGATGAGCAGAACCGGCACCCTGCACAAGATCAAGCACCACGAGGTGTCCAG
AAGCAAGATCTACATCGAGATGGCCTGCGGCGACCACCTGGTCGTGAACAACAGCAGAAGCTGCCGGACC
GCCAGAGCCTTCCGGCACCACAAGTACAGAAAGACCTGCAAGCGGTGCCGGGTGTCCGACGAGGATATCA
ACAACTTCCTGACCAGAAGCACCGAGAGCAAGAACAGCGTGAAAGTGCGGGTGGTGTCCGCCCCCAAAGT
GAAGAAAGCCATGCCCAAGAGCGTGTCCAGAGCCCCCAAGCCCCTGGAAAATTCCGTGTCCGCCAAGGCC
AGCACCAACACCAGCAGATCCGTGCCCAGCCCTGCCAAGAGCACCCCCAATAGCTCTGTGCCTGCCTCTG
CCCCTGCCCCCAGCCTGACAAGATCCCAGCTGGACAGAGTGGAAGCCCTGCTGAGCCCCGAGGACAAGAT
CAGCCTGAACATGGCCAAGCCCTTCAGAGAGCTGGAACCCGAGCTCGTGACCCGGCGGAAGAACGACTTC
CAGCGGCTGTACACCAACGACAGAGAGGACTACCTGGGCAAGCTGGAACGGGACATCACCAAGTTCTTCG
TGGACCGGGGCTTCCTGGAAATCAAGAGCCCCATCCTGATCCCCGCCGAGTACGTGGAACGGATGGGCAT
CAACAACGACACCGAGCTGAGCAAGCAGATCTTCCGGGTGGACAAAAACCTGTGCCTGAGGCCCATGCTG
GCCCCCACCCTGGCCAACTACCTGCGGAAACTGGACCGGATCCTGCCTGGCCCCATCAAGATCTTCGAAG
TGGGCCCCTGCTACCGGAAAGAGAGCGACGGCAAAGAGCACCTGGAAGAGTTTACAATGGTCAACTTCTG
CCAGATGGGCAGCGGCTGCACCAGAGAGAATCTGGAAGCTCTGATCAAAGAGTTCCTGGACTATCTGGAA
ATCGACTTCGAGATCGTGGGCGACAGCTGCATGGTGTTCGGCGACACCCTGGACATCATGCACGGCGACC
TGGAACTGAGCAGCGCTGTCGTGGGACCCGTGTCCCTGGATAGAGAGTGGGGCATCGACAAGCCCTGGAT
CGGAGCCGGCTTCGGCCTGGAAAGACTGCTGAAAGTGATGCACGGCTTCAAGAACATCAAGCGGGCCTCC
CGCAGCGAGAGCTACTACAACGGCATCTCCACCAACCTGTGAGCGGCCGCTTTAAACCCGCTGATCAGCC
TCGACTGTGCCTTCTAGTTGCCAGCCATCTGTTGTTTGCCCCTCCCCCGTGCCTTCCTTGACCCTGGAAG
GTGCCACTCCCACTGTCCTTTCCTAATAAAATGAGGAAATTGCATCGCATTGTCTGAGTAGGTGTCATTC
TATTCTGGGGGGTGGGGTGGGGCAGGACAGCAAGGGGGAGGATTGGGAAGACAATAGCAGGCATGCTGGG
GATGCGGTGGGCTCTATGGCTTCTGAGGCGGAAAGAACCAGCTGGGGCTCTAGGGGGTATCCCC
[124 nt withheld, positions 2235-2358]
C
[91 nt withheld, positions 2360-2450]
A
[49 nt withheld, positions 2452-2500]
CCTTTGACGTTGGAGTCCACGTTCTTT
[37 nt withheld, positions 2528-2564]
ACCCTATCTCGGTCTATTCTTTTGATTTATAAGGGATTTTGCCGATTTCGGCCTATTGGTTAAAAAATGA
GCTGATTTAACAAAAATTTAACGCGAATTAATTCTGTGGAATGTGTGTCAGTTAGGGTGTGGAAAGTCCC
CAGGCTCCCCAGCAGGCAGAAGTATGCAAAGCATGCATCTCAATTAGTCAGCAACCAGGTGTGGAAAGTC
CCCAGGCTCCCCAGCAGGCAGAAGTATGCAAAGCATGCATCTCAATTAGTCAGCAACCATAGTCCCGCCC
CTAACTCCGCCCATCCCGCCCCTAACTCCGCCCAGTTCCGCCCATTCTCCGCCCCATGGCTGACTAATTT
TTTTTATTTATGCAGAGGCCGAGGCCGCCTCTGCCTCTGAGCTATTCCAGAAGTAGTGAGGAGGCTTTTT
TGGAGGCCTAGGCTTTTGCAAAAAGCTCCCGGGAGCTTGTATATCCATTTTCGGATCTGATCAAGAGACA
GGATGAGGATCGTTTCGCATGATTGAACAAGATGGATTGCACGCAGGTTCTCCGGCCGCTTGGGTGGAGA
GGCTATTCGGCTATGACTGGGCACAACAGACAATCGGCTGCTCTGATGCCGCCGTGTTCCGGCTGTCAGC
GCAGGGGCGCCCGGTTCTTTTTGTCAAGACCGACCTGTCCGGTGCCCTGAATGAACTGCAGGACGAGGCA
GCGCGGCTATCGTGGCTGGCCACGACGGGCGTTCCTTGCGCAGCTGTGCTCGACGTTGTCACTGAAGCGG
GAAGGGACTGGCTGCTATTGGGCGAAGTGCCGGGGCAGGATCTCCTGTCATCTCACCTTGCTCCTGCCGA
GAAAGTATCCATCATGGCTGATGCAATGCGGCGGCTGCATACGCTTGATCCGGCTACCTGCCCATTCGAC
CACCAAGCGAAACATCGCATCGAGCGAGCACGTACTCGGATGGAAGCCGGTCTTGTCGATCAGGATGATC
TGGACGAAGAGCATCAGGGGCTCGCGCCAGCCGAACTGTTCGCCAGGCTCAAGGCGCGCATGCCCGACGG
CGAGGATCTCGTCGTGACCCATGGCGATGCCTGCTTGCCGAATATCATGGTGGAAAATGGCCGCTTTTCT
GGATTCATCGACTGTGGCCGGCTGGGTGTGGCGGACCGCTATCAGGACATAGCGTTGGCTACCCGTGATA
TTGCTGAAGAGCTTGGCGGCGAATGGGCTGACCGCTTCCTCGTGCTTTACGGTATCGCCGCTCCCGATTC
GCAGCGCATCGCCTTCTATCGCCTTCTTGACGAGTTCTTCTGAGCGGGACTCTGGGGTTCGAAATGACCG
ACCAAGCGACGCCCAACCTGCCATCACGAGATTTCGATTCCACCGCCGCCTTCTATGAAAGGTTGGGCTT
CGGAATCGTTTTCCGGGACGCCGGCTGGATGATCCTCCAGCGCGGGGATCTCATGCTGGAGTTCTTCGCC
CACCCCAACTTGTTTATTGCAGCTTATAATGGTTACAAATAAAGCAATAGCATCACAAATTTCACAAATA
AAGCATTTTTTTCACTGCATTCTAGTTGTGGTTTGTCCAAACTCATCAATGTATCTTATCATGTCTGTAT
ACCGGTCCTCTAGCTAGAGCTTGGCGTAATCATGGTCATAGCTGTTTCCTGTGTGAAATTGTTATCCGCT
CACAATTCCACACAACATACGAGCCGGAAGCATAAAGTGTAAAGCCTGGGGTGCCTAATGAGTGAGCTAA
CTCACATTAATTGCGTTGCGCTCACTGCCCGCTTTCCAGTCGGGAAACCTGTCGTGCCAGCTGCATTAAT
GAATCGGCCAACGCGCGGGGAGAGGCGGTTTGCGTATTGGGCGCTCTTCCGCTTCCTCGCTCACTGACTC
GCTGCGCTCGGTCGTTCGGCTGCGGCGAGCGGTATCAGCTCACTCAAAGGCGGTAATACGGTTATCCACA
GAATCAGGGGATAACGCAGGAAAGAACATGTGAGCAAAAGGCCAGCAAAAGGCCAGGAACCGTAAAAAGG
CCGCGTTGCTGGCGTTTTTCCATAGGCTCCGCCCCCCTGACGAGCATCACAAAAATCGACGCTCAAGTCA
GAGGTGGCGAAACCCGACAGGACTATAAAGATACCAGGCGTTTCCCCCTGGAAGCTCCCTCGTGCGCTCT
CCTGTTCCGACCCTGCCGCTTACCGGATACCTGTCCGCCTTTCTCCCTTCGGGAAGCGTGGCGCTTTCTC
ATAGCTCACGCTGTAGGTATCTCAGTTCGGTGTAGGTCGTTCGCTCCAAGCTGGGCTGTGTGCACGAACC
CCCCGTTCAGCCCGACCGCTGCGCCTTATCCGGTAACTATCGTCTTGAGTCCAACCCGGTAAGACACGAC
TTATCGCCACTGGCAGCAGCCACTGGTAACAGGATTAGCAGAGCGAGGTATGTAGGCGGTGCTACAGAGT
TCTTGAAGTGGTGGCCTAACTACGGCTACACTAGAAGAACAGTATTTGGTATCTGCGCTCTGCTGAAGCC
AGTTACCTTCGGAAAAAGAGTTGGTAGCTCTTGATCCGGCAAACAAACCACCGCTGGTAGCGGTGGTTTT
TTTGTTTGCAAGCAGCAGATTACGCGCAGAAAAAAAGGATCTCAAGAAGATCCTTTGATCTTTTCTACGG
GGTCTGACGCTCAGTGGAACGAAAACTCACGTTAAGGGATTTTGGTCATGAGATTATCAAAAAGGATCTT
CACCTAGATCCTTTTAAATTAAAAATGAAGTTTTAAATCAATCTAAAGTATATATGAGTAAACTTGGTCT
GACAGTTACCAATGCTTAATCAGTGAGGCACCTATCTCAGCGATCTGTCTATTTCGTTCATCCATAGTTG
CCTGACTCCCCGTCGTGTAGATAACTACGATACGGGAGGGCTTACCATCTGGCCCCAGTGCTGCAATGAT
ACCGCGAGACCCACGCTCACCGGCTCCAGATTTATCAGCAATAAACCAGCCAGCCGGAAGGGCCGAGCGC
AGAAGTGGTCCTGCAACTTTATCCGCCTCCATCCAGTCTATTAATTGTTGCCGGGAAGCTAGAGTAAGTA
GTTCGCCAGTTAATAGTTTGCGCAACGTTGTTGCCATTGCTACAGGCATCGTGGTGTCACGCTCGTCGTT
TGGTATGGCTTCATTCAGCTCCGGTTCCCAACGATCAAGGCGAGTTACATGATCCCCCATGTTGTGCAAA
AAAGCGGTTAGCTCCTTCGGTCCTCCGATCGTTGTCAGAAGTAAGTTGGCCGCAGTGTTATCACTCATGG
TTATGGCAGCACTGCATAATTCTCTTACTGTCATGCCATCCGTAAGATGCTTTTCTGTGACTGGTGAGTA
CTCAACCAAGTCATTCTGAGAATAGTGTATGCGGCGACCGAGTTGCTCTTGCCCGGCGTCAATACGGGAT
AATACCGCGCCACATAGCAGAACTTTAAAAGTGCTCATCATTGGAAAACGTTCTTCGGGGCGAAAACTCT
CAAGGATCTTACCGCTGTTGAGATCCAGTTCGATGTAACCCACTCGTGCACCCAACTGATCTTCAGCATC
TTTTACTTTCACCAGCGTTTCTGGGTGAGCAAAAACAGGAAGGCAAAATGCCGCAAAAAAGGGAATAAGG
GCGACACGGAAATGTTGAATACTCATACTCTTCCTTTTTCAATATTATTGAAGCATTTATCAGGGTTATT
GTCTCATGAGCGGATACATATTTGAATGTATTTAGAAAAATAAACAAATAGGGGTTCCGCGCACATTTCC
CCGAAAAGTGCCACCTGACGTCGACAAAAAACGGAAACCCCGGGAATCGAACCCGGCTGAACGGATTTAG
AGTCCGTTCGGTCTCCCTGACCAGGTTTCCGGTGTTTCGTCCTTTCCACAAGATATATAAAGCCAAGAAA
TCGAAATACTTTCAAGTTACGGTAAGCATATGATAGTCCATTTTAAAACATAATTTTAAAACTGCAAACT
ACCCAAGAAATTATTACTTTCTACGTCACGTATTTTGTACTAATATCTTTGTGTTTACAGTCAAATTAAT
TCTAATTATCTCTCTAACAGCCTTGTATCGTATATGCAAATATGAAGGAATCATGGGAAATAGGCCCTCT
TCCTGCCCCTCGACAAAAAACGGAAACCCCGGGAATCGAACCCGGCTGAACGGATTTAGAGTCCGTTCGG
TCTCCCTGACCAGGTTTCCGGTGTTTCGTCCTTTCCACAAGATATATAAAGCCAAGAAATCGAAATACTT
TCAAGTTACGGTAAGCATATGATAGTCCATTTTAAAACATAATTTTAAAACTGCAAACTACCCAAGAAAT
TATTACTTTCTACGTCACGTATTTTGTACTAATATCTTTGTGTTTACAGTCAAATTAATTCTAATTATCT
CTCTAACAGCCTTGTATCGTATATGCAAATATGAAGGAATCATGGGAAATAGGCCCTCTTCCTGCCCCTC
GACAAAAAACGGAAACCCCGGGAATCGAACCCGGCTGAACGGATTTAGAGTCCGTTCGGTCTCCCTGACC
AGGTTTCCGGTGTTTCGTCCTTTCCACAAGATATATAAAGCCAAGAAATCGAAATACTTTCAAGTTACGG
TAAGCATATGATAGTCCATTTTAAAACATAATTTTAAAACTGCAAACTACCCAAGAAATTATTACTTTCT
ACGTCACGTATTTTGTACTAATATCTTTGTGTTTACAGTCAAATTAATTCTAATTATCTCTCTAACAGCC
TTGTATCGTATATGCAAATATGAAGGAATCATGGGAAATAGGCCCTCTTCCTGCCCCTCGACAAAAAACG
GAAACCCCGGGAATCGAACCCGGCTGAACGGATTTAGAGTCCGTTCGGTCTCCCTGACCAGGTTTCCGGT
GTTTCGTCCTTTCCACAAGATATATAAAGCCAAGAAATCGAAATACTTTCAAGTTACGGTAAGCATATGA
TAGTCCATTTTAAAACATAATTTTAAAACTGCAAACTACCCAAGAAATTATTACTTTCTACGTCACGTAT
TTTGTACTAATATCTTTGTGTTTACAGTCAAATTAATTCTAATTATCTCTCTAACAGCCTTGTATCGTAT
ATGCAAATATGAAGGAATCATGGGAAATAGGCCCTCTTCCTGCCCCTCGAGTCTAGACCCGATCCCCTAT
GGTGCACTCTCAGTACAATCTGCTCTGATGCCGCATAGTTAAGCCAGTATCTGCTCCCTGCTTGTGTGTT
GGAGGTCGCTGAGTAGTGCGCGAGCAAAATTTAAGCTACAACAAGGCAAGGCTTGACCGACAATTGCATG
AAGAATCTGCTTAGGGTTAGGCGTTTTGCGCTGCTTCGCGATGTACGGGCCAGATATACGCGTT
Features (pLannotate 1.2.2; 28 found; start..end, strand, type, name):
      1..380     +  enhancer       CMV enhancer: human cytomegalovirus immediate early enhancer
    381..584     +  promoter       CMV promoter: human cytomegalovirus (CMV) immediate early promoter
    580..613     +  LTR            5' LTR (truncated) (fragment): truncated 5' long terminal repeat (LTR) from HIV-1
    629..647     +  promoter       T7 promoter: promoter for bacteriophage T7 RNA polymerase
    673..1929    +  CDS            pylS: PYLS_METBA - Experimental evidence at protein level: Swiss-Prot protein existence level 1. Catalyzes the attachment of pyrrolysine to tRNA(Pyl). Pyrrolysine is a lysine derivative encoded by the termination codon UAG. From Methanosarcina barkeri.
   1965..2189    +  polyA_signal   bGH poly(A) signal: bovine growth hormone polyadenylation signal
   2193..2214    +  promoter       SV40 promoter (fragment): SV40 enhancer and early promoter
   2235..2663    +  rep_origin     f1 ori (sequence partly withheld): f1 bacteriophage origin of replication; arrow indicates direction of (+) strand synthesis
   2677..3006    +  promoter       SV40 promoter: SV40 enhancer and early promoter
   3073..3864    +  CDS            neo: KKA2_KLEPN - Also known as kan, nptII. Experimental evidence at protein level: Swiss-Prot protein existence level 1. Resistance to kanamycin, neomycin, paromomycin, ribostamycin, butirosin and gentamicin B. From Klebsiella pneumoniae.
   3888..4046    +  CDS            ble (fragment): BLE_KLEPN - Experimental evidence at protein level: Swiss-Prot protein existence level 1. Binding protein with a strong affinity to the bleomycin family of antibiotics. Binds to CL990; an antimitotic-antibiotic compound. From Klebsiella pneumoniae.
   4041..4162    +  polyA_signal   SV40 poly(A) signal: SV40 polyadenylation signal
   4233..4249    -  protein_bind   lac operator: The lac repressor binds to the lac operator to inhibit transcription in E. coli. This inhibition can be relieved by adding lactose or isopropyl-β-D-thiogalactopyranoside (IPTG). lac repressor encoded by lacI
   4257..4287    -  promoter       lac promoter: promoter for the E. coli lac operon
   4302..4323    -  protein_bind   CAP binding site: CAP binding activates transcription in the presence of cAMP. E. coli catabolite activator protein
   4336..4428    -  CDS            lacI (fragment): lac repressor; lacI; The lac repressor binds to the lac operator to inhibit transcription in E. coli. This inhibition can be relieved by adding lactose or isopropyl-β-D-thiogalactopyranoside (IPTG).
   4611..5199    -  rep_origin     ori: high-copy-number ColE1/pMB1/pBR322/pUC origin of replication
   5370..6230    -  CDS            AmpR: β-lactamase; bla; confers resistance to ampicillin, carbenicillin, and related antibiotics
   6231..6335    -  promoter       AmpR promoter: bla
   6375..6443    -  ncRNA          tRNA: Accession: RF00005 - tRNA
   6453..6693    -  promoter       U6 promoter: RNA polymerase III promoter for human U6 snRNA
   6714..6782    -  ncRNA          tRNA: Accession: RF00005 - tRNA
   6792..7032    -  promoter       U6 promoter: RNA polymerase III promoter for human U6 snRNA
   7053..7121    -  ncRNA          tRNA: Accession: RF00005 - tRNA
   7131..7371    -  promoter       U6 promoter: RNA polymerase III promoter for human U6 snRNA
   7392..7460    -  ncRNA          tRNA: Accession: RF00005 - tRNA
   7470..7710    -  promoter       U6 promoter: RNA polymerase III promoter for human U6 snRNA
   7742..7794    -  misc_feature   bom (fragment): basis of mobility region from pBR322
