>Addgene plasmid #105830 | pNEU-hMbPylRS-4xU6M15 Sequencing Result | analyzer sequence | sequence record 423089
TCAGAAGAACTCGTCAAGAAGGCGATAGAAGGCGATGCGCTGCGAATCGGGAGCGGCGATACCGTAAAGC
ACGAGGAAGCGGTCAGCCCATTCGCCGCCAAGCTCTTCAGCAATATCACGGGTAGCCAACGCTATGTCCT
GATAGCGGTCCGCCACACCCAGCCGGCCACAGTCGATGAATCCAGAAAAGCGGCCATTTTCCACCATGAT
ATTCGGCAAGCAGGCATCGCCATGGGTCACGACGAGATCCTCGCCGTCGGGCATGCGCGCCTTGAGCCTG
GCGAACAGTTCGGCTGGCGCGAGCCCCTGATGCTCTTCGTCCAGATCATCCTGATCGACAAGACCGGCTT
CCATCCGAGTACGTGCTCGCTCGATGCGATGTTTCGCTTGGTGGTCGAATGGGCAGGTAGCCGGATCAAG
CGTATGCAGCCGCCGCATTGCATCAGCCATGATGGATACTTTCTCGGCAGGAGCAAGGTGAGATGACAGG
AGATCCTGCCCCGGCACTTCGCCCAATAGCAGCCAGTCCCTTCCCGCTTCAGTGACAACGTCGAGCACAG
CTGCGCAAGGAACGCCCGTCGTGGCCAGCCACGATAGCCGCGCTGCCTCGTCCTGCAGTTCATTCAGGGC
ACCGGACAGGTCGGTCTTGACAAAAAGAACCGGGCGCCCCTGCGCTGACAGCCGGAACACGGCGGCATCA
GAGCAGCCGATTGTCTGTTGTGCCCAGTCATAGCCGAATAGCCTCTCCACCCAAGCGGCCGGAGAACCTG
CGTGCAATCCATCTTGTTCAATCATGCGAAACGATCCTCATCCTGTCTCTTGATCAGATCCGAAAATGGA
TATACAAGCTCCCGGGAGCTTTTTGCAAAAGCCTAGGCCTCCAAAAAAGCCTCCTCACTACTTCTGGAAT
AGCTCAGAGGCAGAGGCGGCCTCGGCCTCTGCATAAATAAAAAAAATTAGTCAGCCATGGGGCGGAGAAT
GGGCGGAACTGGGCGGAGTTAGGGGCGGGATGGGCGGAGTTAGGGGCGGGACTATGGTTGCTGACTAATT
GAGATGCATGCTTTGCATACTTCTGCCTGCTGGGGAGCCTGGGGACTTTCCACACCTGGTTGCTGACTAA
TTGAGATGCATGCTTTGCATACTTCTGCCTGCTGGGGAGCCTGGGGACTTTCCACACCCTAACTGACACA
CATTCCACAGAATTAATTCGCGTTAAATTTTTGTTAAATCAGCTCATTTTTTAACCAATAGGCCGAAATC
GGCAAAATCCCTTATAAATCAAAAGAATAGACCGAGATAGGGT
[37 nt withheld, positions 1304-1340]
AAAGAACGTGGACTCCAACGTCAAAGG
[49 nt withheld, positions 1368-1416]
T
[91 nt withheld, positions 1418-1508]
G
[124 nt withheld, positions 1510-1633]
GGGGATACCCCCTAGAGCCCCAGCTGGTTCTTTCCGCCTCAGAAGCCATAGAGCCCACCGCATCCCCAGC
ATGCCTGCTATTGTCTTCCCAATCCTCCCCCTTGCTGTCCTGCCCCACCCCACCCCCCAGAATAGAATGA
CACCTACTCAGACAATGCGATGCAATTTCCTCATTTTATTAGGAAAGGACAGTGGGAGTGGCACCTTCCA
GGGTCAAGGAAGGCACGGGGGAGGGGCAAACAACAGATGGCTGGCAACTAGAAGGCACAGTCGAGGCTGA
TCAGCGGGTTTAAAGCGGCCGCTCACAGGTTGGTGGAGATGCCGTTGTAGTAGCTCTCGCTGCGGGAGGC
CCGCTTGATGTTCTTGAAGCCGTGCATCACTTTCAGCAGTCTTTCCAGGCCGAAGCCGGCTCCGATCCAG
GGCTTGTCGATGCCCCACTCTCTATCCAGGGACACGGGTCCCACGACAGCGCTGCTCAGTTCCAGGTCGC
CGTGCATGATGTCCAGGGTGTCGCCGAACACCATGCAGCTGTCGCCCACGATCTCGAAGTCGATTTCCAG
ATAGTCCAGGAACTCTTTGATCAGAGCTTCCAGATTCTCTCTGGTGCAGCCGCTGCCCATCTGGCAGAAG
TTGACCATTGTAAACTCTTCCAGGTGCTCTTTGCCGTCGCTCTCTTTCCGGTAGCAGGGGCCCACTTCGA
AGATCTTGATGGGGCCAGGCAGGATCCGGTCCAGTTTCCGCAGGTAGTTGGCCAGGGTGGGGGCCAGCAT
GGGCCTCAGGCACAGGTTTTTGTCCACCCGGAAGATCTGCTTGCTCAGCTCGGTGTCGTTGTTGATGCCC
ATCCGTTCCACGTACTCGGCGGGGATCAGGATGGGGCTCTTGATTTCCAGGAAGCCCCGGTCCACGAAGA
ACTTGGTGATGTCCCGTTCCAGCTTGCCCAGGTAGTCCTCTCTGTCGTTGGTGTACAGCCGCTGGAAGTC
GTTCTTCCGCCGGGTCACGAGCTCGGGTTCCAGCTCTCTGAAGGGCTTGGCCATGTTCAGGCTGATCTTG
TCCTCGGGGCTCAGCAGGGCTTCCACTCTGTCCAGCTGGGATCTTGTCAGGCTGGGGGCAGGGGCAGAGG
CAGGCACAGAGCTATTGGGGGTGCTCTTGGCAGGGCTGGGCACGGATCTGCTGGTGTTGGTGCTGGCCTT
GGCGGACACGGAATTTTCCAGGGGCTTGGGGGCTCTGGACACGCTCTTGGGCATGGCTTTCTTCACTTTG
GGGGCGGACACCACCCGCACTTTCACGCTGTTCTTGCTCTCGGTGCTTCTGGTCAGGAAGTTGTTGATAT
CCTCGTCGGACACCCGGCACCGCTTGCAGGTCTTTCTGTACTTGTGGTGCCGGAAGGCTCTGGCGGTCCG
GCAGCTTCTGCTGTTGTTCACGACCAGGTGGTCGCCGCAGGCCATCTCGATGTAGATCTTGCTTCTGGAC
ACCTCGTGGTGCTTGATCTTGTGCAGGGTGCCGGTTCTGCTCATCCACAGGCCGGTGGCGGAGATCAGCA
CGTCCAGGGGTTTCTTGTCCATGGTGGCGCTAGCCAGCTTGGGTCTCCCTATAGTGAGTCGTATTAATTT
CGATAAGCCAGTAAGCAGTGGGTTCTCTAGTTAGCCAGAGAGCTCTGCTTATATAGACCTCCCACCGTAC
ACGCCTACCGCCCATTTGCGTCAATGGGGCGGAGTTGTTACGACATTTTGGAAAGTCCCGTTGATTTTGG
TGCCAAAACAAACTCCCATTGACGTCAATGGGGTGGAGACTTGGAAATCCCCGTGAGTCAAACCGCTATC
CACGCCCATTGATGTACTGCCAAAACCGCATCACCATGGTAATAGCGATGACTAATACGTAGATGTACTG
CCAAGTAGGAAAGTCCCATAAGGTCATGTACTGGGCATAATGCCAGGCGGGCCATTTACCGTCATTGACG
TCAATAGGGGGCGTACTTGGCATATGATACACTTGATGTACTGCCAAGTGGGCAGTTTACCGTAAATACT
CCACCCATTGACGTCAATGGAAAGTCCCTATTGGCGTTACTATGGGAACATACGTCATTATTGACGTCAA
TGGGCGGGGGTCGTTGGGCGGTCAGCCAGGCGGGCCATTTACCGTAAGTTATGTAACGCGGAACTCCATA
TATGGGCTATGAACTAATGACCCCGTAATTGATTACTATTAATAACTAGTCAATAATCAATGTCAACGCG
TATATCTGGCCCGTACATCGCGAAGCAGCGCAAAACGCCTAACCCTAAGCAGATTCTTCATGCAATTGTC
GGTCAAGCCTTGCCTTGTTGTAGCTTAAATTTTGCTCGCGCACTACTCAGCGACCTCCAACACACAAGCA
GGGAGCAGATACTGGCTTAACTATGCGGCATCAGAGCAGATTGTACTGAGAGTGCACCATAGGGGATCGG
GTCTAGACTCGAGGGGCAGGAAGAGGGCCTATTTCCCATGATTCCTTCATATTTGCATATACGATACAAG
GCTGTTAGAGAGATAATTAGAATTAATTTGACTGTAAACACAAAGATATTAGTACAAAATACGTGACGTA
GAAAGTAATAATTTCTTGGGTAGTTTGCAGTTTTAAAATTATGTTTTAAAATGGACTATCATATGCTTAC
CGTAACTTGAAAGTATTTCGATTTCTTGGCTTTATATATCTTGTGGAAAGGACGAAACACCGGAAACCTG
GTCAGGGAGACCGAACGGACTCTAAATCCGTTCAGCCGGGTTCGATTCCCGGGGTTTCCGTTTTTTGTCG
AGGGGCAGGAAGAGGGCCTATTTCCCATGATTCCTTCATATTTGCATATACGATACAAGGCTGTTAGAGA
GATAATTAGAATTAATTTGACTGTAAACACAAAGATATTAGTACAAAATACGTGACGTAGAAAGTAATAA
TTTCTTGGGTAGTTTGCAGTTTTAAAATTATGTTTTAAAATGGACTATCATATGCTTACCGTAACTTGAA
AGTATTTCGATTTCTTGGCTTTATATATCTTGTGGAAAGGACGAAACACCGGAAACCTGGTCAGGGAGAC
CGAACGGACTCTAAATCCGTTCAGCCGGGTTCGATTCCCGGGGTTTCCGTTTTTTGTCGAGGGGCAGGAA
GAGGGCCTATTTCCCATGATTCCTTCATATTTGCATATACGATACAAGGCTGTTAGAGAGATAATTAGAA
TTAATTTGACTGTAAACACAAAGATATTAGTACAAAATACGTGACGTAGAAAGTAATAATTTCTTGGGTA
GTTTGCAGTTTTAAAATTATGTTTTAAAATGGACTATCATATGCTTACCGTAACTTGAAAGTATTTCGAT
TTCTTGGCTTTATATATCTTGTGGAAAGGACGAAACACCGGAAACCTGGTCAGGGAGACCGAACGGACTC
TAAATCCGTTCAGCCGGGTTCGATTCCCGGGGTTTCCGTTTTTTGTCGACGTCAGGTGGCACTTTTCGGG
GAAATGTGCGCGGAACCCCTATTTGTTTATTTTTCTAAATACATTCAAATATGTATCCGCTCATGAGACA
ATAACCCTGATAAATGCTTCAATAATATTGAAAAAGGAAGAGTATGAGTATTCAACATTTCCGTGTCGCC
CTTATTCCCTTTTTTGCGGCATTTTGCCTTCCTGTTTTTGCTCACCCAGAAACGCTGGTGAAAGTAAAAG
ATGCTGAAGATCAGTTGGGTGCACGAGTGGGTTACATCGAACTGGATCTCAACAGCGGTAAGATCCTTGA
GAGTTTTCGCCCCGAAGAACGTTTTCCAATGATGAGCACTTTTAAAGTTCTGCTATGTGGCGCGGTATTA
TCCCGTATTGACGCCGGGCAAGAGCAACTCGGTCGCCGCATACACTATTCTCAGAATGACTTGGTTGAGT
ACTCACCAGTCACAGAAAAGCATCTTACGGATGGCATGACAGTAAGAGAATTATGCAGTGCTGCCATAAC
CATGAGTGATAACACTGCGGCCAACTTACTTCTGACAACGATCGGAGGACCGAAGGAGCTAACCGCTTTT
TTGCACAACATGGGGGATCATGTAACTCGCCTTGATCGTTGGGAACCGGAGCTGAATGAAGCCATACCAA
ACGACGAGCGTGACACCACGATGCCTGTAGCAATGGCAACAACGTTGCGCAAACTATTAACTGGCGAACT
ACTTACTCTAGCTTCCCGGCAACAATTAATAGACTGGATGGAGGCGGATAAAGTTGCAGGACCACTTCTG
CGCTCGGCCCTTCCGGCTGGCTGGTTTATTGCTGATAAATCTGGAGCCGGTGAGCGTGGGTCTCGCGGTA
TCATTGCAGCACTGGGGCCAGATGGTAAGCCCTCCCGTATCGTAGTTATCTACACGACGGGGAGTCAGGC
AACTATGGATGAACGAAATAGACAGATCGCTGAGATAGGTGCCTCACTGATTAAGCATTGGTAACTGTCA
GACCAAGTTTACTCATATATACTTTAGATTGATTTAAAACTTCATTTTTAATTTAAAAGGATCTAGGTGA
AGATCCTTTTTGATAATCTCATGACCAAAATCCCTTAACGTGAGTTTTCGTTCCACTGAGCGTCAGACCC
CGTAGAAAAGATCAAAGGATCTTCTTGAGATCCTTTTTTTCTGCGCGTAATCTGCTGCTTGCAAACAAAA
AAACCACCGCTACCAGCGGTGGTTTGTTTGCCGGATCAAGAGCTACCAACTCTTTTTCCGAAGGTAACTG
GCTTCAGCAGAGCGCAGATACCAAATACTGTTCTTCTAGTGTAGCCGTAGTTAGGCCACCACTTCAAGAA
CTCTGTAGCACCGCCTACATACCTCGCTCTGCTAATCCTGTTACCAGTGGCTGCTGCCAGTGGCGATAAG
TCGTGTCTTACCGGGTTGGACTCAAGACGATAGTTACCGGATAAGGCGCAGCGGTCGGGCTGAACGGGGG
GTTCGTGCACACAGCCCAGCTTGGAGCGAACGACCTACACCGAACTGAGATACCTACAGCGTGAGCTATG
AGAAAGCGCCACGCTTCCCGAAGGGAGAAAGGCGGACAGGTATCCGGTAAGCGGCAGGGTCGGAACAGGA
GAGCGCACGAGGGAGCTTCCAGGGGGAAACGCCTGGTATCTTTATAGTCCTGTCGGGTTTCGCCACCTCT
GACTTGAGCGTCGATTTTTGTGATGCTCGTCAGGGGGGCGGAGCCTATGGAAAAACGCCAGCAACGCGGC
CTTTTTACGGTTCCTGGCCTTTTGCTGGCCTTTTGCTCACATGTTCTTTCCTGCGTTATCCCCTGATTCT
GTGGATAACCGTATTACCGCCTTTGAGTGAGCTGATACCGCTCGCCGCAGCCGAACGACCGAGCGCAGCG
AGTCAGTGAGCGAGGAAGCGGAAGAGCGCCCAATACGCAAACCGCCTCTCCCCGCGCGTTGGCCGATTCA
TTAATGCAGCTGGCACGACAGGTTTCCCGACTGGAAAGCGGGCAGTGAGCGCAACGCAATTAATGTGAGT
TAGCTCACTCATTAGGCACCCCAGGCTTTACACTTTATGCTTCCGGCTCGTATGTTGTGTGGAATTGTGA
GCGGATAACAATTTCACACAGGAAACAGCTATGACCATGATTACGCCAAGCTCTAGCTAGAGGACCGGTA
TACAGACATGATAAGATACATTGATGAGTTTGGACAAACCACAACTAGAATGCAGTGAAAAAAATGCTTT
ATTTGTGAAATTTGTGATGCTATTGCTTTATTTGTAACCATTATAAGCTGCAATAAACAAGTTGGGGTGG
GCGAAGAACTCCAGCATGAGATCCCCGCGCTGGAGGATCATCCAGCCGGCGTCCCGGAAAACGATTCCGA
AGCCCAACCTTTCATAGAAGGCGGCGGTGGAATCGAAATCTCGTGATGGCAGGTTGGGCGTCGCTTGGTC
GGTCATTTCGAACCCCAGAGTCCCGC
Features (pLannotate 1.2.2; 26 found; start..end, strand, type, name):
      4..795     -  CDS            neo: KKA2_KLEPN - Also known as kan, nptII. Experimental evidence at protein level: Swiss-Prot protein existence level 1. Resistance to kanamycin, neomycin, paromomycin, ribostamycin, butirosin and gentamicin B. From Klebsiella pneumoniae.
    862..1191    -  promoter       SV40 promoter: SV40 enhancer and early promoter
   1205..1633    -  rep_origin     f1 ori (sequence partly withheld): f1 bacteriophage origin of replication; arrow indicates direction of (+) strand synthesis
   1654..1675    -  promoter       SV40 promoter (fragment): SV40 enhancer and early promoter
   1679..1903    -  polyA_signal   bGH poly(A) signal: bovine growth hormone polyadenylation signal
   1939..3195    -  CDS            pylS: PYLS_METBA - Experimental evidence at protein level: Swiss-Prot protein existence level 1. Catalyzes the attachment of pyrrolysine to tRNA(Pyl). Pyrrolysine is a lysine derivative encoded by the termination codon UAG. From Methanosarcina barkeri.
   3221..3239    -  promoter       T7 promoter: promoter for bacteriophage T7 RNA polymerase
   3255..3288    -  LTR            5' LTR (truncated) (fragment): truncated 5' long terminal repeat (LTR) from HIV-1
   3284..3487    -  promoter       CMV promoter: human cytomegalovirus (CMV) immediate early promoter
   3488..3867    -  enhancer       CMV enhancer: human cytomegalovirus immediate early enhancer
   4022..4074    +  misc_feature   bom (fragment): basis of mobility region from pBR322
   4106..4346    +  promoter       U6 promoter: RNA polymerase III promoter for human U6 snRNA
   4354..4422    +  ncRNA          tRNA: Accession: RF00005 - tRNA
   4445..4685    +  promoter       U6 promoter: RNA polymerase III promoter for human U6 snRNA
   4693..4761    +  ncRNA          tRNA: Accession: RF00005 - tRNA
   4784..5024    +  promoter       U6 promoter: RNA polymerase III promoter for human U6 snRNA
   5032..5100    +  ncRNA          tRNA: Accession: RF00005 - tRNA
   5142..5246    +  promoter       AmpR promoter: bla
   5247..6107    +  CDS            AmpR: β-lactamase; bla; confers resistance to ampicillin, carbenicillin, and related antibiotics
   6278..6866    +  rep_origin     ori: high-copy-number ColE1/pMB1/pBR322/pUC origin of replication
   7049..7141    +  CDS            lacI (fragment): lac repressor; lacI; The lac repressor binds to the lac operator to inhibit transcription in E. coli. This inhibition can be relieved by adding lactose or isopropyl-β-D-thiogalactopyranoside (IPTG).
   7154..7175    +  protein_bind   CAP binding site: CAP binding activates transcription in the presence of cAMP. E. coli catabolite activator protein
   7190..7220    +  promoter       lac promoter: promoter for the E. coli lac operon
   7228..7244    +  protein_bind   lac operator: The lac repressor binds to the lac operator to inhibit transcription in E. coli. This inhibition can be relieved by adding lactose or isopropyl-β-D-thiogalactopyranoside (IPTG). lac repressor encoded by lacI
   7315..7436    -  polyA_signal   SV40 poly(A) signal: SV40 polyadenylation signal
   7431..7589    -  CDS            ble (fragment): BLE_KLEPN - Experimental evidence at protein level: Swiss-Prot protein existence level 1. Binding protein with a strong affinity to the bleomycin family of antibiotics. Binds to CL990; an antimitotic-antibiotic compound. From Klebsiella pneumoniae.
