[The description below was written by a language model from this plasmid's Addgene catalogue record and pLannotate feature annotations shown in this document.]
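Description:
pNEU-hMbPylRS-4xU6M15 is a mammalian expression plasmid built on the pcDNA3.1 backbone that delivers both halves of an orthogonal pyrrolysine translational pair for genetic code expansion. It is propagated in E. coli through a high-copy ColE1/pUC-type origin with ampicillin selection (AmpR), and also retains the backbone's f1 origin. An SV40 promoter-driven neomycin phosphotransferase cassette with an SV40 poly(A) signal provides the usual pcDNA3.1 option of G418 selection in mammalian cells.

The first payload is a human codon-optimised, synthetic Methanosarcina barkeri pyrrolysyl-tRNA synthetase carrying the Y271A and Y349F mutations, expressed from the CMV enhancer/promoter and terminated by the bGH polyadenylation signal. A T7 promoter lies just upstream of the coding sequence. The second payload is a tandem array of cassettes in which a human U6 RNA polymerase III promoter drives tRNA M15, an engineered suppressor tRNA that the depositor describes as boosting the efficiency of the pyrrolysyl system. The array sits between the AmpR cassette and the CMV enhancer, in the opposite orientation to the synthetase gene. In transfected cells the synthetase charges this tRNA with pyrrolysine-like "click" non-canonical amino acids, which are then inserted at amber (UAG) codons placed in a co-expressed protein of interest, allowing site-specific bioorthogonal labelling.

The records disagree on tRNA copy number. The name and publication indicate four U6-M15 repeats, and the 7,948 nt full sequence annotates four. The 7,609 nt sequencing result shows only three, matching the repository's note that three repeats were found. Such arrays are prone to recombination, so the copy number in a given preparation should be verified.
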