Addgene plasmid #105830: pNEU-hMbPylRS-4xU6M15
Purpose: Plasmid encoding for the Pyrrolysine translational pair that enables efficent incoporation of Pyl-like click amino acids in response to the amber codon into proteins in mammalian cells
Depositing lab: Irene Coin. Depositing organization: University of Leipzig. Publication: Designer tRNAs for efficient incorporation of non-canonical amino acids by the pyrrolysine system in mammalian cells. Serfling R, Lorenz C, Etzel M, Schicht G, Bottke T, Morl M, Coin I. Nucleic Acids Res. 2017 Nov 21. pii: 4641905. doi: 10.1093/nar/gkx1156. PubMed 29177436.
Backbone
  Vector backbone: pcDNA3.1
  Backbone manufacturer: Invitrogen
  Vector type: Mammalian Expression
Growth in bacteria
  Bacterial resistance: Ampicillin, 100 μg/mL
  Growth temperature: 37°C
  Growth strain: NEB Stable
  Copy number: High Copy
Gene/Insert 1
  Gene/Insert name: Humanized MbPylRS
  Species: Synthetic; M. barkeri
  Mutation: (Y271A, Y349F)MbPylRS
  Promoter: CMV
  Cloning method: Restriction Enzyme; 5′ cloning site Unknown (unknown if destroyed); 3′ cloning site Unknown (unknown if destroyed)
  Sequencing primers: 5′ CMV-F
Gene/Insert 2
  Gene/Insert name: tRNAM15
  Species: Synthetic
  Promoter: U6
  Cloning method: Unknown
  Sequencing primers: 5′ Unknown
Resource information
  A portion of this plasmid was derived from a plasmid made by: The codon-optimized gene of MbPylRSF was custom synthesized by GeneArt (ThermoFisher Scientific).
Terms and licenses: Academic/Nonprofit Terms; Industry Terms: Not Available to Industry
Depositor comments: The plasmid contains a novel tRNA that boosts the efficiency of the Pyrrolysyl system. Note: Addgene found that there are only 3x repeats of U6M15 instead of 4x as noted in the publication.
How to cite: pNEU-hMbPylRS-4xU6M15 was a gift from Irene Coin (Addgene plasmid # 105830 ; http://n2t.net/addgene:105830 ; RRID:Addgene_105830)
